Addgene plasmid #219011: SFFV-IRF5-Brd 29
Purpose: Transcription factor IRF5 with a specific barcode assigned.
Depositing lab: Filipe Pereira. Depositing organization: Center for Neuroscience and Cell Biology, University of Coimbra. Publication: A combinatorial transcription factor screening platform for immune cell reprogramming. Kurochkin I, Altman AR, Caiado I, Pertiga-Cabral D, Halitzki E, Minaeva M, Zimmermannova O, Henriques-Oliveira L, Klein D, Nair M, Oliveira D, Cajal LR, Knittel R, Feick C, Ringner M, Martin M, Cirovic B, Pires CF, Rosa FF, Sitnicka E, Theis FJ, Pereira CF. Cell Syst. 2026 Jan 21;17(1):101457. doi: 10.1016/j.cels.2025.101457. Epub 2026 Jan 14. PubMed 41539305.
Backbone
  Vector backbone: SFFV-MCS
  Backbone size w/o insert (bp): 6638
  Vector type: Lentiviral
Growth in bacteria
  Bacterial resistance: Ampicillin, 100 μg/mL
  Growth temperature: 37°C
  Growth strain: NEB Stable
  Copy number: High Copy
Gene/Insert
  Gene/Insert name: IRF5
  Species: H. sapiens (human)
  Insert size (bp): 1497
  Entrez Gene: IRF5 (a.k.a. SLEB10)
  Promoter: The spleen focus-forming virus (SFFV) promoter
  Cloning method: Restriction Enzyme; 5′ cloning site Bsp119I (not destroyed); 3′ cloning site BstHI (not destroyed)
Terms and licenses: Academic/Nonprofit Terms; Industry Terms: Not Available to Industry
Depositor comments: Barcode sequence cloned into XbaI restriction site. Design of plasmid is as follows: SFFV-[TF sequence]-WPRE-[Barcode sequence].
How to cite: SFFV-IRF5-Brd 29 was a gift from Filipe Pereira (Addgene plasmid # 219011 ; http://n2t.net/addgene:219011 ; RRID:Addgene_219011)
