[The description below was written by a language model from this plasmid's Addgene catalogue record and pLannotate feature annotations shown in this document.]
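Description:
SFFV-IRF5-Brd 29 is a lentiviral expression plasmid built on the SFFV-MCS backbone, carrying the human transcription factor IRF5 together with an assigned DNA barcode. It is maintained in E. coli through a high-copy ColE1/pUC-type origin and selected with ampicillin via the β-lactamase gene. The bacterial portion also retains an f1 origin, lac regulatory elements, a lacZα fragment and T7/T3 promoters inherited from a pBluescript-type scaffold. The full sequence record is 8,135 nt, consistent with the stated backbone and insert sizes.

The viral portion has a third-generation, self-inactivating layout. An RSV promoter drives a truncated HIV-1 5' LTR, followed by the Ψ packaging signal with a partial gag sequence, the Rev response element for Rev-dependent nuclear export of the genomic RNA, and the cPPT/CTS, which aids nuclear import of the provirus. The 3' LTR carries the ΔU3 deletion, so after integration the LTRs are transcriptionally inactive and expression depends on the internal promoter. An SV40 polyadenylation signal and SV40 origin lie downstream of the 3' LTR.

Between these elements, the spleen focus-forming virus (SFFV) promoter, which is strong in haematopoietic and many other mammalian cells, drives the IRF5 coding sequence, followed by a WPRE to enhance transcript stability and expression. According to the depositor, the barcode was cloned into an XbaI site after the WPRE, although it is not annotated as a feature in the table. This position should place it in the transcript's 3' region, so it can identify the delivered factor. No mammalian selection marker or reporter is annotated. The plasmid belongs to a barcoded transcription factor collection for combinatorial screening of immune cell reprogramming.
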