Features (pLannotate 1.2.2; 29 found; start..end, strand, type, name):
     94..112     -  promoter       T7 promoter: promoter for bacteriophage T7 RNA polymerase
    120..275     +  CDS            lacZα (fragment): LacZα fragment of β-galactosidase; lacZ fragment
    280..708     +  rep_origin     f1 ori (sequence partly withheld): f1 bacteriophage origin of replication; arrow indicates direction of (+) strand synthesis
    761..865     +  promoter       AmpR promoter: bla
    866..1726    +  CDS            AmpR: β-lactamase; bla; confers resistance to ampicillin, carbenicillin, and related antibiotics
   1897..2485    +  rep_origin     ori: high-copy-number ColE1/pMB1/pBR322/pUC origin of replication
   2668..2760    +  CDS            lacI (fragment): lac repressor; lacI; The lac repressor binds to the lac operator to inhibit transcription in E. coli. This inhibition can be relieved by adding lactose or isopropyl-β-D-thiogalactopyranoside (IPTG).
   2773..2794    +  protein_bind   CAP binding site: CAP binding activates transcription in the presence of cAMP. E. coli catabolite activator protein
   2809..2839    +  promoter       lac promoter: promoter for the E. coli lac operon
   2847..2863    +  protein_bind   lac operator: The lac repressor binds to the lac operator to inhibit transcription in E. coli. This inhibition can be relieved by adding lactose or isopropyl-β-D-thiogalactopyranoside (IPTG). lac repressor encoded by lacI
   2908..2926    +  promoter       T3 promoter: promoter for bacteriophage T3 RNA polymerase
   2954..3180    +  promoter       RSV promoter: Rous sarcoma virus enhancer/promoter
   3181..3361    +  LTR            5' LTR (truncated): truncated 5' long terminal repeat (LTR) from HIV-1
   3408..3533    +  misc_feature   HIV-1 Ψ: packaging signal of human immunodeficiency virus type 1
   3517..3880    +  CDS            HIV-1 gag (fragment): gag protein from human immunodeficiency virus 1; gag
   4026..4259    +  misc_feature   RRE: The Rev response element (RRE) of HIV-1 allows for Rev-dependent mRNA export from the nucleus to the cytoplasm.
   4636..4736    +  CDS            Rev (fragment): human immunodeficiency virus 1 (HIV-1) Rev protein; rev; enhances nuclear export of unspliced and incompletely spliced viral mRNAs
   4755..4872    +  misc_feature   cPPT/CTS: central polypurine tract and central termination sequence of HIV-1
   4906..5307    +  promoter       SFFV promoter: spleen focus-forming virus long terminal repeat (LTR) promoter
   5317..5340    +  misc_feature   MCS (fragment): pBluescript multiple cloning site
   5365..6858    +  CDS            IRF5: IRF5_HUMAN - Experimental evidence at protein level: Swiss-Prot protein existence level 1. Transcription factor that plays a critical role in innate immunity by activating expression of type I interferon (IFN) IFNA and INFB and inflammatory cytokines downstream of endolysosomal toll-like receptors TLR7, TLR8 and TLR9 (PubMed:11303025, PubMed:15695821, PubMed:22412986, PubMed:25326418, PubMed:32433612). Regulates the transcription of type I IFN genes (IFN-alpha and IFN-beta) and IFN- stimulated genes (ISG) by binding to an interferon-stimulated response element (ISRE) in their promoters (By sim
   6869..6894    +  misc_feature   MCS (fragment): pBluescript multiple cloning site
   6894..6953    +  CDS            S (fragment): HBSAG_WHV6 - Experimental evidence at transcript level: Swiss-Prot protein existence level 2. The middle envelope protein plays an important role in the budding of the virion. It is involved in the induction of budding in a nucleocapsid independent way. In this process the majority of envelope proteins bud to form subviral lipoprotein particles of 22 nm of diameter that do not contain a nucleocapsid (By similarity). From Woodchuck hepatitis B virus (isolate w64/pWS23) (WHV).
   7085..7488    +  misc_feature   WPRE: woodchuck hepatitis virus posttranscriptional regulatory element
   7528..7605    +  CDS            nef (fragment): NEF_HV1Z2 - Experimental evidence at protein level: Swiss-Prot protein existence level 1. Extracellular Nef protein targets CD4(+) T-lymphocytes for apoptosis by interacting with CXCR4 surface receptors. From Human immunodeficiency virus type 1 group M subtype D (isolate Z2/CDC-Z34) (HIV-1).
   7607..7840    +  LTR            3' LTR (ΔU3): self-inactivating 3' long terminal repeat (LTR) from HIV-1
   7912..8033    +  polyA_signal   SV40 poly(A) signal: SV40 polyadenylation signal
   8052..8073    +  rep_origin     SV40 ori (fragment): SV40 origin of replication
   8073..73      +  rep_origin     SV40 ori (across the origin): SV40 origin of replication
>Addgene plasmid #219011 | SFFV-IRF5-Brd 29 | addgene full sequence | sequence record 473164 | Addgene NGS Result
ATTTATGCAGAGGCCGAGGCCGCCTCGGCCTCTGAGCTATTCCAGAAGTAGTGAGGAGGCTTTTTTGGAG
GCCTAGGGACGTACCCAATTCGCCCTATAGTGAGTCGTATTACGCGCGCTCACTGGCCGTCGTTTTACAA
CGTCGTGACTGGGAAAACCCTGGCGTTACCCAACTTAATCGCCTTGCAGCACATCCCCCTTTCGCCAGCT
GGCGTAATAGCGAAGAGGCCCGCACCGATCGCCCTTCCCAACAGTTGCGCAGCCTGAATGGCGAATGGG
[124 nt withheld, positions 280-403]
C
[91 nt withheld, positions 405-495]
A
[49 nt withheld, positions 497-545]
CCTTTGACGTTGGAGTCCACGTTCTTT
[37 nt withheld, positions 573-609]
ACCCTATCTCGGTCTATTCTTTTGATTTATAAGGGATTTTGCCGATTTCGGCCTATTGGTTAAAAAATGA
GCTGATTTAACAAAAATTTAACGCGAATTTTAACAAAATATTAACGCTTACAATTTAGGTGGCACTTTTC
GGGGAAATGTGCGCGGAACCCCTATTTGTTTATTTTTCTAAATACATTCAAATATGTATCCGCTCATGAG
ACAATAACCCTGATAAATGCTTCAATAATATTGAAAAAGGAAGAGTATGAGTATTCAACATTTCCGTGTC
GCCCTTATTCCCTTTTTTGCGGCATTTTGCCTTCCTGTTTTTGCTCACCCAGAAACGCTGGTGAAAGTAA
AAGATGCTGAAGATCAGTTGGGTGCACGAGTGGGTTACATCGAACTGGATCTCAACAGCGGTAAGATCCT
TGAGAGTTTTCGCCCCGAAGAACGTTTTCCAATGATGAGCACTTTTAAAGTTCTGCTATGTGGCGCGGTA
TTATCCCGTATTGACGCCGGGCAAGAGCAACTCGGTCGCCGCATACACTATTCTCAGAATGACTTGGTTG
AGTACTCACCAGTCACAGAAAAGCATCTTACGGATGGCATGACAGTAAGAGAATTATGCAGTGCTGCCAT
AACCATGAGTGATAACACTGCGGCCAACTTACTTCTGACAACGATCGGAGGACCGAAGGAGCTAACCGCT
TTTTTGCACAACATGGGGGATCATGTAACTCGCCTTGATCGTTGGGAACCGGAGCTGAATGAAGCCATAC
CAAACGACGAGCGTGACACCACGATGCCTGTAGCAATGGCAACAACGTTGCGCAAACTATTAACTGGCGA
ACTACTTACTCTAGCTTCCCGGCAACAATTAATAGACTGGATGGAGGCGGATAAAGTTGCAGGACCACTT
CTGCGCTCGGCCCTTCCGGCTGGCTGGTTTATTGCTGATAAATCTGGAGCCGGTGAGCGTGGGTCTCGCG
GTATCATTGCAGCACTGGGGCCAGATGGTAAGCCCTCCCGTATCGTAGTTATCTACACGACGGGGAGTCA
GGCAACTATGGATGAACGAAATAGACAGATCGCTGAGATAGGTGCCTCACTGATTAAGCATTGGTAACTG
TCAGACCAAGTTTACTCATATATACTTTAGATTGATTTAAAACTTCATTTTTAATTTAAAAGGATCTAGG
TGAAGATCCTTTTTGATAATCTCATGACCAAAATCCCTTAACGTGAGTTTTCGTTCCACTGAGCGTCAGA
CCCCGTAGAAAAGATCAAAGGATCTTCTTGAGATCCTTTTTTTCTGCGCGTAATCTGCTGCTTGCAAACA
AAAAAACCACCGCTACCAGCGGTGGTTTGTTTGCCGGATCAAGAGCTACCAACTCTTTTTCCGAAGGTAA
CTGGCTTCAGCAGAGCGCAGATACCAAATACTGTTCTTCTAGTGTAGCCGTAGTTAGGCCACCACTTCAA
GAACTCTGTAGCACCGCCTACATACCTCGCTCTGCTAATCCTGTTACCAGTGGCTGCTGCCAGTGGCGAT
AAGTCGTGTCTTACCGGGTTGGACTCAAGACGATAGTTACCGGATAAGGCGCAGCGGTCGGGCTGAACGG
GGGGTTCGTGCACACAGCCCAGCTTGGAGCGAACGACCTACACCGAACTGAGATACCTACAGCGTGAGCT
ATGAGAAAGCGCCACGCTTCCCGAAGGGAGAAAGGCGGACAGGTATCCGGTAAGCGGCAGGGTCGGAACA
GGAGAGCGCACGAGGGAGCTTCCAGGGGGAAACGCCTGGTATCTTTATAGTCCTGTCGGGTTTCGCCACC
TCTGACTTGAGCGTCGATTTTTGTGATGCTCGTCAGGGGGGCGGAGCCTATGGAAAAACGCCAGCAACGC
GGCCTTTTTACGGTTCCTGGCCTTTTGCTGGCCTTTTGCTCACATGTTCTTTCCTGCGTTATCCCCTGAT
TCTGTGGATAACCGTATTACCGCCTTTGAGTGAGCTGATACCGCTCGCCGCAGCCGAACGACCGAGCGCA
GCGAGTCAGTGAGCGAGGAAGCGGAAGAGCGCCCAATACGCAAACCGCCTCTCCCCGCGCGTTGGCCGAT
TCATTAATGCAGCTGGCACGACAGGTTTCCCGACTGGAAAGCGGGCAGTGAGCGCAACGCAATTAATGTG
AGTTAGCTCACTCATTAGGCACCCCAGGCTTTACACTTTATGCTTCCGGCTCGTATGTTGTGTGGAATTG
TGAGCGGATAACAATTTCACACAGGAAACAGCTATGACCATGATTACGCCAAGCGCGCAATTAACCCTCA
CTAAAGGGAACAAAAGCTGGAGCTGCAAGCTTAATGTAGTCTTATGCAATACTCTTGTAGTCTTGCAACA
TGGTAACGATGAGTTAGCAACATGCCTTACAAGGAGAGAAAAAGCACCGTGCATGCCGATTGGTGGAAGT
AAGGTGGTACGATCGTGCCTTATTAGGAAGGCAACAGACGGGTCTGACATGGATTGGACGAACCACTGAA
TTGCCGCATTGCAGAGATATTGTATTTAAGTGCCTAGCTCGATACATAAACGGGTCTCTCTGGTTAGACC
AGATCTGAGCCTGGGAGCTCTCTGGCTAACTAGGGAACCCACTGCTTAAGCCTCAATAAAGCTTGCCTTG
AGTGCTTCAAGTAGTGTGTGCCCGTCTGTTGTGTGACTCTGGTAACTAGAGATCCCTCAGACCCTTTTAG
TCAGTGTGGAAAATCTCTAGCAGTGGCGCCCGAACAGGGACTTGAAAGCGAAAGGGAAACCAGAGGAGCT
CTCTCGACGCAGGACTCGGCTTGCTGAAGCGCGCACGGCAAGAGGCGAGGGGCGGCGACTGGTGAGTACG
CCAAAAATTTTGACTAGCGGAGGCTAGAAGGAGAGAGATGGGTGCGAGAGCGTCAGTATTAAGCGGGGGA
GAATTAGATCGCGATGGGAAAAAATTCGGTTAAGGCCAGGGGGAAAGAAAAAATATAAATTAAAACATAT
AGTATGGGCAAGCAGGGAGCTAGAACGATTCGCAGTTAATCCTGGCCTGTTAGAAACATCAGAAGGCTGT
AGACAAATACTGGGACAGCTACAACCATCCCTTCAGACAGGATCAGAAGAACTTAGATCATTATATAATA
CAGTAGCAACCCTCTATTGTGTGCATCAAAGGATAGAGATAAAAGACACCAAGGAAGCTTTAGACAAGAT
AGAGGAAGAGCAAAACAAAAGTAAGACCACCGCACAGCAAGCGGCCGCTGATCTTCAGACCTGGAGGAGG
AGATATGAGGGACAATTGGAGAAGTGAATTATATAAATATAAAGTAGTAAAAATTGAACCATTAGGAGTA
GCACCCACCAAGGCAAAGAGAAGAGTGGTGCAGAGAGAAAAAAGAGCAGTGGGAATAGGAGCTTTGTTCC
TTGGGTTCTTGGGAGCAGCAGGAAGCACTATGGGCGCAGCGTCAATGACGCTGACGGTACAGGCCAGACA
ATTATTGTCTGGTATAGTGCAGCAGCAGAACAATTTGCTGAGGGCTATTGAGGCGCAACAGCATCTGTTG
CAACTCACAGTCTGGGGCATCAAGCAGCTCCAGGCAAGAATCCTGGCTGTGGAAAGATACCTAAAGGATC
AACAGCTCCTGGGGATTTGGGGTTGCTCTGGAAAACTCATTTGCACCACTGCTGTGCCTTGGAATGCTAG
TTGGAGTAATAAATCTCTGGAACAGATTTGGAATCACACGACCTGGATGGAGTGGGACAGAGAAATTAAC
AATTACACAAGCTTAATACACTCCTTAATTGAAGAATCGCAAAACCAGCAAGAAAAGAATGAACAAGAAT
TATTGGAATTAGATAAATGGGCAAGTTTGTGGAATTGGTTTAACATAACAAATTGGCTGTGGTATATAAA
ATTATTCATAATGATAGTAGGAGGCTTGGTAGGTTTAAGAATAGTTTTTGCTGTACTTTCTATAGTGAAT
AGAGTTAGGCAGGGATATTCACCATTATCGTTTCAGACCCACCTCCCAACCCCGAGGGGACCCGACAGGC
CCGAAGGAATAGAAGAAGAAGGTGGAGAGAGAGACAGAGACAGATCCATTCGATTAGTGAACGGATCTCG
ACGGTATCGGTTAACTTTTAAAAGAAAAGGGGGGATTGGGGGGTACAGTGCAGGGGAAAGAATAGTAGAC
ATAATAGCAACAGACATACAAACTAAAGAATTACAAAAACAAATTACAAAAATTCAAAATTTTATCGATC
ACGAGACTAGCCTCGAGCTGGCTGCAGTAACGCCATTTTGCAAGGCATGGAAAAATACCAAACCAAGAAT
AGAGAAGTTCAGATCAAGGGCGGGTACATGAAAATAGCTAACGTTGGGCCAAACAGGATATCTGCGGTGA
GCAGTTTCGGCCCCGGCCCGGGGCCAAGAACAGATGGTCACCGCAGTTTCGGCCCCGGCCCGAGGCCAAG
AACAGATGGTCCCCAGATATGGCCCAACCCTCAGCAGTTTCTTAAGACCCATCAGATGTTTCCAGGCTCC
CCCAAGGACCTGAAATGACCCTGCGCCTTATTTGAATTAACCAATCAGCCTGCTTCTCGCTTCTGTTCGC
GCGCTTCTGCTTCCCGAGCTCTATAAAAGAGCTCACAACCCCTCACTCGGCGCGCCAGTCCTCCGACAGA
CTGAGTCGGCCGGTCGAATCAAGCTTATCGATACCGTCGACGGATCCGCTAGCCCGCGGTTCGAAATGAA
TCAAAGCATTCCGGTCGCCCCAACTCCCCCAAGGCGGGTCAGGCTCAAACCTTGGCTCGTCGCACAAGTC
AATTCTTGTCAATATCCCGGACTGCAGTGGGTGAATGGAGAGAAGAAGCTCTTTTGTATTCCTTGGCGTC
ACGCGACCAGACACGGACCTTCCCAAGATGGCGACAATACAATTTTCAAAGCATGGGCGAAAGAAACCGG
CAAGTATACAGAAGGGGTAGACGAGGCAGACCCCGCAAAATGGAAAGCTAATCTTAGGTGCGCTCTGAAT
AAATCCCGCGATTTTAGGCTGATATATGATGGACCACGTGATATGCCACCCCAACCTTATAAAATTTATG
AAGTTTGTAGCAACGGACCCGCACCTACTGATAGTCAACCGCCCGAAGACTATAGCTTCGGGGCGGGTGA
AGAAGAAGAGGAAGAAGAGGAACTTCAAAGAATGCTCCCTTCCCTTTCTCTGACCGAAGACGTGAAATGG
CCCCCTACACTCCAACCACCAACGTTACGACCCCCGACCTTGCAACCACCAACACTTCAACCACCAGTTG
TCCTCGGGCCGCCCGCCCCTGATCCATCCCCACTTGCACCACCACCAGGGAATCCAGCAGGGTTTAGAGA
ACTGCTTAGTGAAGTACTTGAACCAGGCCCTCTCCCAGCTTCTTTGCCACCAGCCGGTGAGCAACTTCTC
CCTGATTTGCTCATATCCCCACATATGTTACCCCTCACTGATTTGGAAATTAAATTCCAATATAGGGGAA
GACCCCCAAGGGCACTGACTATATCCAATCCTCACGGATGTCGCTTATTTTATTCTCAACTCGAAGCAAC
ACAAGAACAAGTCGAGCTGTTTGGACCTATTTCTCTCGAACAGGTACGGTTTCCGTCTCCCGAAGATATT
CCAAGCGATAAACAACGATTTTATACAAATCAACTTCTTGACGTTCTCGATCGAGGTTTGATTCTGCAAC
TTCAAGGTCAAGATCTGTACGCTATTAGGCTCTGCCAATGTAAAGTTTTCTGGTCTGGCCCCTGCGCTTC
CGCACACGATAGTTGTCCAAATCCAATTCAAAGAGAAGTGAAAACAAAACTGTTCTCACTCGAACACTTC
CTGAACGAGTTAATTTTGTTTCAGAAAGGGCAAACTAATACGCCCCCGCCGTTTGAAATTTTCTTTTGTT
TCGGTGAGGAGTGGCCAGATAGAAAGCCACGGGAAAAGAAACTTATCACCGTTCAAGTCGTCCCGGTCGC
CGCGCGGCTCCTTCTCGAAATGTTTAGCGGCGAACTTTCCTGGTCCGCCGACAGCATTCGCCTGCAAATT
TCTAATCCCGATCTGAAGGATAGAATGGTCGAACAGTTTAAAGAACTGCACCATATATGGCAATCTCAAC
AAAGACTCCAACCCGTTGCTCAAGCTCCACCAGGTGCGGGACTGGGCGTGGGACAAGGACCATGGCCAAT
GCATCCCGCAGGGATGCAATAAACCGGTCGGATCCCCCGGGCTGCAGGAATTCGAGCATCTTACCGCCAT
TTATTCCCATATTTGTTCTGTTTTTCTTGATTTGGGTATACATTTAAATGTTAATAAAACAAAATGGTGG
GGCAATCATTTACATTTTTAGGGATATGTAATTACTAGTTCAGGTGTATTGCCACAAGACAAACATGTTA
AGAAACTTTCCCGTTATTTACGCTCTGTTCCTGTTAATCAACCTCTGGATTACAAAATTTGTGAAAGATT
GACTGATATTCTTAACTATGTTGCTCCTTTTACGCTGTGTGGATATGCTGCTTTAATGCCTCTGTATCAT
GCTATTGCTTCCCGTACGGCTTTCGTTTTCTCCTCCTTGTATAAATCCTGGTTGCTGTCTCTTTATGAGG
AGTTGTGGCCCGTTGTCCGTCAACGTGGCGTGGTGTGCTCTGTGTTTGCTGACGCAACCCCCACTGGCTG
GGGCATTGCCACCACCTGTCAACTCCTTTCTGGGACTTTCGCTTTCCCCCTCCCGATCGCCACGGCAGAA
CTCATCGCCGCCTGCCTTGCCCGCTGCTGGACAGGGGCTAGGTTGCTGGGCACTGATAATTCCGTGGTGT
TGTCGGGGAAGCTGACGTCCTTTGCAATTCGATATCAAGCTGTACCTTCTAGATGTACAAGCCCAAAAGC
GCTTCTAGACCAATGACTTACAAGGCAGCTGTAGATCTTAGCCACTTTTTAAAAGAAAAGGGGGGACTGG
AAGGGCTAATTCACTCCCAACGAAGACAAGATCTGCTTTTTGCTTGTACTGGGTCTCTCTGGTTAGACCA
GATCTGAGCCTGGGAGCTCTCTGGCTAACTAGGGAACCCACTGCTTAAGCCTCAATAAAGCTTGCCTTGA
GTGCTTCAAGTAGTGTGTGCCCGTCTGTTGTGTGACTCTGGTAACTAGAGATCCCTCAGACCCTTTTAGT
CAGTGTGGAAAATCTCTAGCAGTAGTAGTTCATGTCATCTTATTATTCAGTATTTATAACTTGCAAAGAA
ATGAATATCAGAGAGTGAGAGGAACTTGTTTATTGCAGCTTATAATGGTTACAAATAAAGCAATAGCATC
ACAAATTTCACAAATAAAGCATTTTTTTCACTGCATTCTAGTTGTGGTTTGTCCAAACTCATCAATGTAT
CTTATCATGTCTGGCTCTAGCTATCCCGCCCCTAACTCCGCCCATCCCGCCCCTAACTCCGCCCAGTTCC
GCCCATTCTCCGCCCCATGGCTGACTAATTTTTTTT
