>Addgene plasmid #219011 | SFFV-IRF5-Brd 29 | depositor partial sequence | sequence record 427514 | Barcode sequence
TGTACAAGCCCAAAAGCGCT
